>Addgene plasmid #23467 | pDONR223-HIPK3 | depositor partial sequence | sequence record 11119 | Author sequence, M13pUC-fwd
ACATTTTGACTGATAGTGACCTGTTCGTTGCAACAAATTGATGAGCAATGCTTTTTTATAATGCCAACTT
TGTACAAAAAAGTTGGCACCATGGCCTCACAAGTCTTGGTCTACCCACCATATGTTTATCAAACTCAGTC
AAGTGCCTTTTGTAGTGTGAAGAAACTCAAAGTAGAGCCAAGCAGTTGTGTATTCCAGGAAAGAAACTAT
CCACGGACCTATGTGAATGGTAGAAACTTTGGAAATTCTCATCCTCCCACTAAGGGTAGTGCTTTTCAGA
CAAAGATACCATTTAATAGACCTCGAGGACACAACTTTTCATTGCAGACAAGTGCTGTTGTTTTGAAAAA
CACTGCAGGTGCTACAAAGGTCATAGCAGCTCAGGCACAGCAAGCTCACGTGCAGGCACCTCAGATTGGG
GCGTGGCGAAACAGATTGCATTTCCTAGAAGGCCCCCAGCGATGTGGATTGAAGCGCAAGAGTGAGGAGT
TGGATAATCATAGCAGCGCAATGCAGATTGTCGATGAATTGTCCATACTTCCTGCAATGTTGCAAACCAA
CATGGGAAATCCAGTGACAGTTGTGACAGCTACCACAGGATCAAAACAGAATTGTACCACTGGAGAAGGT
GACTATCAGTTAGTACAGCATGAAGTCTTATGCTCCATGAAAAATACTTACGAAGTCCTTGATTTTCTTG
GTCGAGGCACGTTTGGCCAGGTAGTTAAATGCTGGAAAAGAGGGACAAATGAAATTGTAGCAATCAAAAT
TTTGAAGAATCATCCTTCTTATGCCCGTCAAGTCAAATAGAAGTGAGCATATTAGCAAGGCTCAGTACTG
AAAATGCTGATGATATACTTTGTACGAGCTTATGAATGCTTTCAGCACGTAACCATACTTGTTTAGTCTT
TGAGATGCTGGGA
