>Addgene plasmid #23467 | pDONR223-HIPK3 | addgene partial sequence | sequence record 29344 | 23467 with M13pUC-fwd
CCAATAATGATTTTATTTTGACTGATAGTGACCTGTTCGTTGCAACAAATTGATGAGCAATGCTTTTTTA
TAATGCCAACTTTGTACAAAAAAGTTGGCACCATGGCCTCACAAGTCTTGGTCTACCCACCATATGTTTA
TCAAACTCAGTCAAGTGCCTTTTGTAGTGTGAAGAAACTCAAAGTAGAGCCAAGCAGTTGTGTATTCCAG
GAAAGAAACTATCCACGGACCTATGTGAATGGTAGAAACTTTGGAAATTCTCATCCTCCCACTAAGGGTA
GTGCTTTTCAGACAAAGATACCATTTAATAGACCTCGAGGACACAACTTTTCATTGCAGACAAGTGCTGT
TGTTTTGAAAAACACTGCAGGTGCTACAAAGGTCATAGCAGCTCAGGCACAGCAAGCTCACGTGCAGGCA
CCTCAGATTGGGGCGTGGCGAAACAGATTGCATTTCCTAGAAGGCCCCCAGCGATGTGGATTGAAGCGCA
AGAGTGAGGAGTTGGATAATCATAGCAGCGCAATGCAGATTGTCGATGAATTGTCCATACTTCCTGCAAT
GTTGCAAACCAACATGGGAAATCCAGTGACAGTTGTGACAGCTACCACAGGATCAAAACAGAATTGTACC
ACTGGAGAAGGTGACTATCAGTTAGTACAGCATGAAGT
