>Addgene plasmid #23467 | pDONR223-HIPK3 | depositor partial sequence | sequence record 46803 | Author sequence, M13-rev
GAGCATGGGCAAATAATGGATTTTATTTTGACTGATAGTGACCTGTTCGTTGCAACAAATTGATAAGCAA
TGCTTTCTTATAATGCCAACTTTGTACAAGAAAGTTGGCAACATATATGGATACTGGCTGAGTTTTGTTG
GACTCAGTGGAAATCCAGTATATGCAGGTGATGCTGCAATGTAAGAATGTGGTGGGAAGATTGGTTTGTA
CTGAGTCTGATGAATGGTTGGGGATGGTAACAGACGGGGATTTAAGCCCACTGGGACTTGGTGAACTATG
CCACTGGGATGGGAGATATTATAAGTTGGATGCTGTAACATAGGTCTTGAGGTACACGGAGAGGCTAACA
GGTGGGCCACTGGTGCAGCACTACTGAGGGTGGCTGATGATGGGTATGGAAGTAGAGTAGGCTGTCCTCC
GAGGTGTGTATTTCCAGCCAGGTGGGCATGCACTGCTGTGTGATTGGGACTTCCATGAGAAAGAGTGAAT
GGATTACTGGTAACACTAGTAGGAATATAAGCTTGCTGTCTTCTGTGCCCAAAGTTTCCATTCCACTCTT
GATGCCCAGATCCAAAGTGCTGAACCTGACTGAAGTTCAAATGCTGCTGCTGGAATGCTGATGTCAATTT
TTGCTGACGAGTACCCACTGCAGAAGGCTGGTTTAATCTTCCAGGGGCAGATCGTCCTTTTATTAATGGC
TGGCATATAGAATCTGTGTTTGCCATATGCTCATCGGCATTTAAGCCATTTTCTAGTTCCACTGG
