[The description below was written by a language model from this plasmid's Addgene catalogue record.]
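Description:
pDONR223-HIPK3 is a Gateway entry clone built in the pDONR223 donor backbone (about 5 kb without insert), carrying the human HIPK3 open reading frame, which encodes homeodomain interacting protein kinase 3 (also known as DYRK6, FIST3, PKY or YAK1). The insert is roughly 3.6 kb and was introduced by Gateway recombination cloning. The plasmid is maintained in E. coli as a high-copy plasmid under spectinomycin selection. No feature table accompanies the record, so the specific origin of replication and the exact attachment sites are not listed. In a clone of this type the ORF would normally be flanked by attL recombination sites, and M13 forward and reverse primer sites on either side of the insert are used for sequence verification.

The key design feature is that the HIPK3 ORF lacks a stop codon. This "open" configuration allows the coding sequence to be moved by recombination into a destination vector that supplies a C-terminal epitope tag of choice followed by a stop codon. The record states no promoter driving the insert, and the depositor explicitly notes that the plasmid is not meant to be transfected directly; it serves only as a shuttle source of the ORF. A companion set of lentiviral destination vectors (pLX301 to pLX304) is indicated for expressing the ORF in mammalian cells. The clone belongs to a kinase ORF collection associated with a study of how MAP kinase pathway reactivation produces resistance to RAF inhibition, so its typical use is in gain-of-function expression experiments and screens with human kinases.
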