Addgene plasmid #23467: pDONR223-HIPK3
Depositing lab: William Hahn & David Root. Depositing organization: Dana-Farber Cancer Institute. Publication: COT drives resistance to RAF inhibition through MAP kinase pathway reactivation. Johannessen CM, Boehm JS, Kim SY, Thomas SR, Wardwell L, Johnson LA, Emery CM, Stransky N, Cogdill AP, Barretina J, Caponigro G, Hieronymus H, Murray RR, Salehi-Ashtiani K, Hill DE, Vidal M, Zhao JJ, Yang X, Alkan O, Kim S, Harris JL, Wilson CJ, Myer VE, Finan PM, Root DE, Roberts TM, Golub T, Flaherty KT, Dummer R, Weber BL, Sellers WR, Schlegel R, Wargo JA, Hahn WC, Garraway LA. Nature. 2010 Dec 16;468(7326):968-72. doi: 10.1038/nature09627 PubMed 21107320.
Backbone
  Vector backbone: pDONR223
  Backbone manufacturer: Invitrogen
  Backbone size w/o insert (bp): 5005
  Vector type: Gateway Donor vector
Growth in bacteria
  Bacterial resistance: Spectinomycin, 50 μg/mL
  Growth temperature: 37°C
  Growth strain: DH5alpha
  Copy number: High Copy
Gene/Insert
  Gene/Insert name: HIPK3 (alt name: homeodomain interacting protein kinase 3)
  Species: H. sapiens (human)
  Insert size (bp): 3585
  Entrez Gene: HIPK3 (a.k.a. DYRK6, FIST3, PKY, YAK1)
  Cloning method: Gateway Cloning
  Sequencing primers: 5′ M13pUC-fwd; 3′ M13rev
Terms and licenses: Academic/Nonprofit Terms; Industry Terms: Not Available to Industry
Depositor comments: The ORF has no Stop codon. This design enables easy recombination into a destination vector to add an epitope tag of choice and Stop codon to the ORF. Do NOT use this plasmid directly for transfections. A set of 4 custom lentiviral vectors is available ( pLX301 (http://www.addgene.org/25895/) , pLX302 (http://www.addgene.org/25896/) , pLX303 (http://www.addgene.org/25897/) , pLX304 (http://www.addgene.org/25890/) ) to be used to express these ORFs in mammalian cells. These plasmids are not included in the kit and must be ordered separately.
How to cite: pDONR223-HIPK3 was a gift from William Hahn & David Root (Addgene plasmid # 23467 ; http://n2t.net/addgene:23467 ; RRID:Addgene_23467)
